Addgene plasmid #191341: mARGAna (cassette 1)
Purpose: Second-generation mammalian acoustic reporter gene derived from Anabaena
Depositing lab: Mikhail Shapiro. Depositing organization: California Institute of Technology. Publication: Genomically mined acoustic reporter genes for real-time in vivo monitoring of tumors and tumor-homing bacteria. Hurt RC, Buss MT, Duan M, Wong K, You MY, Sawyer DP, Swift MB, Dutka P, Barturen-Larrea P, Mittelstein DR, Jin Z, Abedi MH, Farhadi A, Deshpande R, Shapiro MG. Nat Biotechnol. 2023 Jan 2. doi: 10.1038/s41587-022-01581-y. PubMed 36593411.
Backbone
  Vector backbone: PB-CMV-MCS-EF1α-GFP
  Backbone manufacturer: System Biosciences
  Backbone size w/o insert (bp): 6609
  Total vector size (bp): 8142
  Modifications to backbone: Deleted CMV promotor and MCS
  Vector type: Mammalian Expression
Growth in bacteria
  Bacterial resistance: Ampicillin, 100 μg/mL
  Growth temperature: 30°C
  Growth strain: NEB Stable
  Copy number: High Copy
Gene/Insert
  Gene/Insert name: mARGAna (cassette 1) (alt name: Second-generation mammalian acoustic reporter gene (cassette 1) on the piggyBac transposon plasmid)
  Species: Anabaena flos-aquae (Dolichospermum flos-aquae) CCAP 1403/13F
  Insert size (bp): 1533
  Promoter: TRE3GV
  Cloning method: Gibson Cloning
  Sequencing primers: 5′ cacggccactagtTTCACTCGAGTTTAC; 3′ TCACTTGTACAGCTCATCCATGCCC
Terms and licenses: Academic/Nonprofit Terms; Industry Terms: Not Available to Industry
Depositor comments: Please visit for https://www.biorxiv.org/content/10.1101/2021.04.26.441537v3 bioRxiv preprint.
How to cite: mARGAna (cassette 1) was a gift from Mikhail Shapiro (Addgene plasmid # 191341 ; http://n2t.net/addgene:191341 ; RRID:Addgene_191341)
