[The description below was written by a language model from this plasmid's Addgene catalogue record and pLannotate feature annotations shown in this document.]
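Description:
mARGAna (cassette 1) is a mammalian expression plasmid built on the System Biosciences piggyBac transposon vector PB-CMV-MCS-EF1α-GFP, from which the CMV promoter and multiple cloning site were deleted. It is one component of a second-generation mammalian acoustic reporter gene system derived from the gas vesicle genes of Anabaena flos-aquae (Dolichospermum flos-aquae). In bacteria it replicates from a high-copy ColE1/pUC-type origin and is selected with ampicillin through the β-lactamase gene. An f1 origin and remnants of lac sequences are also present. The automated annotation does not call the piggyBac terminal repeats, although the catalogue describes the plasmid as a transposon vector. It does call two short fragments flanking the expression unit as lambda phage portal protein, but the record does not explain their role.

The payload is a single doxycycline-inducible transcription unit. A TRE3GV promoter, which responds to the Tet-On 3G transactivator, drives gvpA, the major structural protein that forms the gas vesicle shell. This is followed by an EMCV IRES and the blue fluorescent protein EBFP2, so cells expressing gvpA can be identified or sorted by blue fluorescence. Downstream lie SV40-derived intron and large T fragments, a WPRE to enhance transcript expression, and a human growth hormone polyadenylation signal. The transactivator is not annotated on this plasmid, and neither are other gas vesicle genes. The "cassette 1" name implies that companion constructs supply further components, though the record does not describe them. According to the associated publication title, the system is used for real-time in vivo monitoring of tumors.
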