Features (pLannotate 1.2.2; 22 found; start..end, strand, type, name):
    171..1031    -  CDS            AmpR: β-lactamase; bla; confers resistance to ampicillin, carbenicillin, and related antibiotics
   1032..1136    -  promoter       AmpR promoter: bla
   1189..1617    -  rep_origin     f1 ori (sequence partly withheld): f1 bacteriophage origin of replication; arrow indicates direction of (+) strand synthesis
   1622..1777    -  CDS            lacZα (fragment): LacZα fragment of β-galactosidase; lacZ fragment
   1779..1898    +  CDS            B (fragment): PORTL_LAMBD - Experimental evidence at protein level: Swiss-Prot protein existence level 1. Forms the portal vertex of the capsid (PubMed:6228056, PubMed:6232391). This portal plays critical roles in head assembly, genome packaging, neck/tail attachment, and genome ejection (Probable). The portal protein multimerizes as a single ring-shaped homododecamer arranged around a central channel (PubMed:6232391). Binds to the terminase subunits to form the packaging machine (PubMed:7799432). From Escherichia phage lambda (Bacteriophage lambda).
   2401..2750    +  promoter       TRE3GV promoter: 3rd-generation Tet-responsive promoter that can be activated by binding of Tet-On® 3G, optimized for retroviral and lentiviral vectors
   2770..2982    +  CDS            gvpA: GVPA_DOLFA - Experimental evidence at protein level: Swiss-Prot protein existence level 1. Gas vesicles are small, hollow, gas filled protein structures that are found in several microbial planktonic microorganisms. They allow the positioning of the organism at the favorable depth for growth. GvpA type proteins form the essential core of the structure. From Dolichospermum flosaquae (Anabaena flos-aquae).
   3020..3571    +  misc_feature   IRES: internal ribosome entry site (IRES) of the encephalomyocarditis virus (EMCV)
   3583..4299    +  CDS            EBFP2: EBFP2 is a basic (constitutively fluorescent) blue fluorescent protein published in 2007, derived from Aequorea victoria. It is reported to be a rapidly-maturing monomer with moderate acid sensitivity.
   4357..4375    -  promoter       T7 promoter: promoter for bacteriophage T7 RNA polymerase
   4389..4503    +  intron         large T intron (fragment): SV40 (simian virus 40) large T antigen intron
   4577..4602    +  intron         small t intron (fragment): SV40 (simian virus 40) small t antigen intron
   4602..4739    +  CDS            large T antigen (fragment): large T antigen from SV40 (simian virus 40)
   4770..5358    +  misc_feature   WPRE: woodchuck hepatitis virus posttranscriptional regulatory element
   5378..5854    +  polyA_signal   hGH poly(A) signal: human growth hormone polyadenylation signal
   5882..5974    +  ncRNA          G-CSF SLDE: Accession: RF00183 - G-CSF factor stem-loop destabilising element (SLDE)
   6671..7138    +  CDS            B (fragment): PORTL_LAMBD - Experimental evidence at protein level: Swiss-Prot protein existence level 1. Forms the portal vertex of the capsid (PubMed:6228056, PubMed:6232391). This portal plays critical roles in head assembly, genome packaging, neck/tail attachment, and genome ejection (Probable). The portal protein multimerizes as a single ring-shaped homododecamer arranged around a central channel (PubMed:6232391). Binds to the terminase subunits to form the packaging machine (PubMed:7799432). From Escherichia phage lambda (Bacteriophage lambda).
   7176..7192    -  protein_bind   lac operator: The lac repressor binds to the lac operator to inhibit transcription in E. coli. This inhibition can be relieved by adding lactose or isopropyl-β-D-thiogalactopyranoside (IPTG). lac repressor encoded by lacI
   7200..7230    -  promoter       lac promoter: promoter for the E. coli lac operon
   7245..7266    -  protein_bind   CAP binding site: CAP binding activates transcription in the presence of cAMP. E. coli catabolite activator protein
   7279..7371    -  CDS            lacI (fragment): lac repressor; lacI; The lac repressor binds to the lac operator to inhibit transcription in E. coli. This inhibition can be relieved by adding lactose or isopropyl-β-D-thiogalactopyranoside (IPTG).
   7554..8142    -  rep_origin     ori: high-copy-number ColE1/pMB1/pBR322/pUC origin of replication
>Addgene plasmid #191341 | mARGAna (cassette 1) | addgene full sequence | sequence record 376580 | Addgene NGS Result
GAAGATCCTTTGATCTTTTCTACGGGGTCTGACGCTCAGTGGAACGAAAACTCACGTTAAGGGATTTTGG
TCATGAGATTATCAAAAAGGATCTTCACCTAGATCCTTTTAAATTAAAAATGAAGTTTTAAATCAATCTA
AAGTATATATGAGTAAACTTGGTCTGACAGTTACCAATGCTTAATCAGTGAGGCACCTATCTCAGCGATC
TGTCTATTTCGTTCATCCATAGTTGCCTGACTCCCCGTCGTGTAGATAACTACGATACGGGAGGGCTTAC
CATCTGGCCCCAGTGCTGCAATGATACCGCGAGACCCACGCTCACCGGCTCCAGATTTATCAGCAATAAA
CCAGCCAGCCGGAAGGGCCGAGCGCAGAAGTGGTCCTGCAACTTTATCCGCCTCCATCCAGTCTATTAAT
TGTTGCCGGGAAGCTAGAGTAAGTAGTTCGCCAGTTAATAGTTTGCGCAACGTTGTTGCCATTGCTACAG
GCATCGTGGTGTCACGCTCGTCGTTTGGTATGGCTTCATTCAGCTCCGGTTCCCAACGATCAAGGCGAGT
TACATGATCCCCCATGTTGTGCAAAAAAGCGGTTAGCTCCTTCGGTCCTCCGATCGTTGTCAGAAGTAAG
TTGGCCGCAGTGTTATCACTCATGGTTATGGCAGCACTGCATAATTCTCTTACTGTCATGCCATCCGTAA
GATGCTTTTCTGTGACTGGTGAGTACTCAACCAAGTCATTCTGAGAATAGTGTATGCGGCGACCGAGTTG
CTCTTGCCCGGCGTCAATACGGGATAATACCGCGCCACATAGCAGAACTTTAAAAGTGCTCATCATTGGA
AAACGTTCTTCGGGGCGAAAACTCTCAAGGATCTTACCGCTGTTGAGATCCAGTTCGATGTAACCCACTC
GTGCACCCAACTGATCTTCAGCATCTTTTACTTTCACCAGCGTTTCTGGGTGAGCAAAAACAGGAAGGCA
AAATGCCGCAAAAAAGGGAATAAGGGCGACACGGAAATGTTGAATACTCATACTCTTCCTTTTTCAATAT
TATTGAAGCATTTATCAGGGTTATTGTCTCATGAGCGGATACATATTTGAATGTATTTAGAAAAATAAAC
AAATAGGGGTTCCGCGCACATTTCCCCGAAAAGTGCCACCTAAATTGTAAGCGTTAATATTTTGTTAAAA
TTCGCGTTAAATTTTTGTTAAATCAGCTCATTTTTTAACCAATAGGCCGAAATCGGCAAAATCCCTTATA
AATCAAAAGAATAGACCGAGATAGGGT
[37 nt withheld, positions 1288-1324]
AAAGAACGTGGACTCCAACGTCAAAGG
[49 nt withheld, positions 1352-1400]
T
[91 nt withheld, positions 1402-1492]
G
[124 nt withheld, positions 1494-1617]
CCCATTCGCCATTCAGGCTGCGCAACTGTTGGGAAGGGCGATCGGTGCGGGCCTCTTCGCTATTACGCCA
GCTGGCGAAAGGGGGATGTGCTGCAAGGCGATTAAGTTGGGTAACGCCAGGGTTTTCCCAGTCACGACGT
TGTAAAACGACGGCCAGTGAGCGCGCCTCGTTCATTCACGTTTTTGAACCCGTGGAGGACGGGCAGACTC
GCGGTGCAAATGTGTTTTACAGCGTGATGGAGCAGATGAAGATGCTCGACACGCTGCAGAACACGCAGCT
AGATTAACCCTAGAAAGATAATCATATTGTGACGTACGTTAAAGATAATCATGTGTAAAATTGACGCATG
TGTTTTATCGGTCTGTATATCGAGGTTTATTTATTAATTTGAATAGATATTAAGTTTTATTATATTTACA
CTTACATACTAATAATAAATTCAACAAACAATTTATTTATGTTTATTTATTTATTAAAAAAAACAAAAAC
TCAAAATTTCTTCTATAAAGTAACAAAACTTTTATGAGGGACAGCCCCCCCCCAAAGCCCCCAGGGATGT
AATTACGTCCCTCCCCCGCTAGGGGGCAGCAGCGAGCCGCCCGGGGCTCCGCTCCGGTCCGGCGCTCCCC
CCGCATCCCCGAGCCGGCAGCGTGCGGGGACAGCCCGGGCACGGGGAAGGTGGCACGGGATCGCTTTCCT
CTGAACGCTTCTCGCTGCTCTTTGAGCCTGCAGACACCTGGGGGGATACGGGGAAAAGGCCTCCACGGCC
ACTAGTTTCACTCGAGTTTACTCCCTATCAGTGATAGAGAACGTATGAAGAGTTTACTCCCTATCAGTGA
TAGAGAACGTATGCAGACTTTACTCCCTATCAGTGATAGAGAACGTATAAGGAGTTTACTCCCTATCAGT
GATAGAGAACGTATGACCAGTTTACTCCCTATCAGTGATAGAGAACGTATCTACAGTTTACTCCCTATCA
GTGATAGAGAACGTATATCCAGTTTACTCCCTATCAGTGATAGAGAACGTATGTCGAGGTAGGCGTGTAC
GGTGGGCGCCTATAAAAGCAGAGCTCGTTTAGTGAACCGTCAGATCGCCTGGAGCAATTCCACAACACTT
TTGTCTTATACTTGGTACCTATGTCCGCCACCATGGCCGTGGAAAAGACCAACAGCAGCAGCTCCCTGGC
CGAAGTGATCGACAGAATCCTGGACAAGGGCATCGTGATCGACGCCTGGGTGCGCGTGTCCCTCGTGGGA
ATTGAGCTGCTGGCCATCGAGGCCCGGATCGTGATTGCCAGCGTGGAAACCTACCTGAAGTACGCCGAGG
CCGTGGGCCTGACACAGAGTGCTGCTGTGCCTGCTTGATAATACTAAATCGCACTGTCGGCGTCCCCCCC
TAACGTTACTGGCCGAAGCCGCTTGGAATAAGGCCGGTGTGCGTTTGTCTATATGTTATTTTCCACCATA
TTGCCGTCTTTTGGCAATGTGAGGGCCCGGAAACCTGGCCCTGTCTTCTTGACGAGCATTCCTAGGGGTC
TTTCCCCTCTCGCCAAAGGAATGCAAGGTCTGTTGAATGTCGTGAAGGAAGCAGTTCCTCTGGAAGCTTC
TTGAAGACAAACAACGTCTGTAGCGACCCTTTGCAGGCAGCGGAACCCCCCACCTGGCGACAGGTGCCTC
TGCGGCCAAAAGCCACGTGTATAAGATACACCTGCAAAGGCGGCACAACCCCAGTGCCACGTTGTGAGTT
GGATAGTTGTGGAAAGAGTCAAATGGCTCTCCTCAAGCGTATTCAACAAGGGGCTGAAGGATGCCCAGAA
GGTACCCCATTGTATGGGATCTGATCTGGGGCCTCGGTGCACATGCTTTACATGTGTTTAGTCGAGGTTA
AAAAACGTCTAGGCCCCCCGAACCACGGGGACGTGGTTTTCCTTTGAAAAACACGATGATAATATGGCCA
CAACCATGGTGTCCAAGGGCGAGGAACTGTTCACCGGCGTGGTGCCCATCCTGGTGGAACTGGATGGCGA
CGTGAACGGCCACAAGTTCTCTGTGCGGGGAGAGGGCGAAGGCGACGCCACAAATGGCAAGCTGACCCTG
AAGTTCATCTGCACCACCGGCAAGCTGCCCGTGCCTTGGCCTACCCTCGTGACCACACTGTCTCACGGCG
TGCAGTGCTTCGCCAGATACCCCGACCACATGAAGCAGCACGATTTCTTCAAGAGCGCCATGCCCGAGGG
CTACGTGCAGGAACGGACCATCTTCTTCAAGGACGACGGCACCTACAAGACCAGAGCCGAAGTGAAGTTC
GAGGGCGACACCCTCGTGAACCGGATCGAGCTGAAGGGCGTGGACTTCAAAGAGGACGGCAACATCCTGG
GCCACAAGCTGGAGTACAACTTCAACAGCCACAACATCTACATCATGGCCGTGAAGCAGAAAAACGGCAT
CAAAGTGAACTTCAAGATCCGGCACAACGTGGAAGATGGCAGCGTGCAGCTGGCCGACCACTACCAGCAG
AACACCCCCATCGGAGATGGCCCCGTGCTGCTGCCTGATAGCCACTACCTGAGCACCCAGAGCGTGCTGA
GCAAGGACCCCAACGAGAAGCGGGACCACATGGTGCTGCTGGAATTTCGGACCGCCGCTGGCATCACCCT
GGGCATGGATGAGCTGTACAAGTGAAGGATCCCTCGAGGGGCCCAAGCTTACGCGTGCATGCGACGTCAT
AGCTCTCTCCCTATAGTGAGTCGTATTATAAGCTAGCTTGGGATCTTTGTGAAGGAACCTTACTTCTGTG
GTGTGACATAATTGGACAAACTACCTACAGAGATTTAAAGCTCTAAGGTAAATATAAAATTTTTAAGTGT
ATAATGTGTTAAACTAGCTGCATATGCTTGCTGCTTGAGAGTTTTGCTTACTGAGTATGATTTATGAAAA
TATTATACACAGGAGCTAGTGATTCTAATTGTTTGTGTATTTTAGATTCACAGTCCCAAGGCTCATTTCA
GGCCCCTCAGTCCTCACAGTCTGTTCATGATCATAATCAGCCATACCACATTTGTAGAGGTTTTACTTGC
TTTAAAAAACCTCCCACACCTCCCCCTGAACCTGAAACATAAAATGAATGCAATTGTTGTTGTTCGTGGC
TGAATCAACCTCTGGATTACAAAATTTGTGAAAGATTGACTGGTATTCTTAACTATGTTGCTCCTTTTAC
GCTATGTGGATACGCTGCTTTAATGCCTTTGTATCATGCTATTGCTTCCCGTATGGCTTTCATTTTCTCC
TCCTTGTATAAATCCTGGTTGCTGTCTCTTTATGAGGAGTTGTGGCCCGTTGTCAGGCAACGTGGCGTGG
TGTGCACTGTGTTTGCTGACGCAACCCCCACTGGTTGGGGCATTGCCACCACCTGTCAGCTCCTTTCCGG
GACTTTCGCTTTCCCCCTCCCTATTGCCACGGCGGAACTCATCGCCGCCTGCCTTGCCCGCTGCTGGACA
GGGGCTCGGCTGTTGGGCACTGACAATTCCGTGGTGTTGTCGGGGAAATCATCGTCCTTTCCTTGGCTGC
TCGCCTGTGTTGCCACCTGGATTCTGCGCGGGACGTCCTTCTGCTACGTCCCTTCGGCCCTCAATCCAGC
GGACCTTCCTTCCCGCGGCCTGCTGCCGGCTCTGCGGCCTCTTCCGCGTCTTCGCCTTCGCCCTCAGACG
AGTCGGATCTCCCTTTGGGCCGCCTCCCCGCCAGAGACAATTAACTTCGCGGGTGGCATCCCTGTGACCC
CTCCCCAGTGCCTCTCCTGGCCCTGGAAGTTGCCACTCCAGTGCCCACCAGCCTTGTCCTAATAAAATTA
AGTTGCATCATTTTGTCTGACTAGGTGTCCTTCTATAATATTATGGGGTGGAGGGGGGTGGTATGGAGCA
AGGGGCAAGTTGGGAAGACAACCTGTAGGGCCTGCGGGGTCTATTGGGAACCAAGCTGGAGTGCAGTGGC
ACAATCTTGGCTCACTGCAATCTCCGCCTCCTGGGTTCAAGCGATTCTCCTGCCTCAGCCTCCCGAGTTG
TTGGGATTCCAGGCATGCATGACCAGGCTCAGCTAATTTTTGTTTTTTTGGTAGAGACGGGGTTTCACCA
TATTGGCCAGGCTGGTCTCCAACTCCTAATCTCAGGTGATCTACCCACCTTGGCCTCCCAAATTGCTGGG
ATTACAGGCGTGAACCACTGCTCCCTTCCCTGTCCTTGAAGTTCTCATCATGTCTGGAATTGACTCAAAT
GATGTCAATTAGTCTATCAGAAGCTCATCTGGTCTCCCTTCCGGGGGACAAGACATCCCTGTTTAATATT
TAAACAGCAGTGTTCCCAAACTGGGTTCTTATATCCCTTGCTCTGGTCAACCAGGTTGCAGGGTTTCCTG
TCCTCACAGGAACGAAGTCCCTAAAGAAACAGTGGCAGCCAGGTTTAGCCCCGGAATTGACTGGATTCCT
TTTTTAGGGCCCATTGGTATGGCTTTTTCCCCGTATCCCCCCAGGTGTCTGCAGGCTCAAAGAGCAGCGA
GAAGCGTTCAGAGGAAAGCGATCCCGTGCCACCTTCCCCGTGCCCGGGCTGTCCCCGCACGCTGCCGGCT
CGGGGATGCGGGGGGAGCGCCGGACCGGAGCGGAGCCCCGGGCGGCTCGCTGCTGCCCCCTAGCGGGGGA
GGGACGTAATTACATCCCTGGGGGCTTTGGGGGGGGGCTGTCCCTGATATCTATAACAAGAAAATATATA
TATAATAAGTTATCACGTAAGTAGAACATGAAATAACAATATAATTATCGTATGAGTTAAATCTTAAAAG
TCACGTAAAAGATAATCATGCGTCATTTTGACTCACGCGGTCGTTATAGTTCAAAATCAGTGACACTTAC
CGCATTGACAAGCACGCCTCACGGGAGCTCCAAGCGGCGACTGAGATGTCCTAAATGCACAGCGACGGAT
TCGCGCTATTTAGAAAGAGAGAGCAATATTTCAAGAATGCATGCGTCAATTTTACGCAGACTATCTTTCT
AGGGTTAATCTAGCTGCATCAGGATCATATCGTCGGGTCTTTTTTCCGGCTCAGTCATCGCCCAAGCTGG
CGCTATCTGGGCATCGGGGAGGAAGAAGCCCGTGCCTTTTCCCGCGAGGTTGAAGCGGCATGGAAAGAGT
TTGCCGAGGATGACTGCTGCTGCATTGACGTTGAGCGAAAACGCACGTTTACCATGATGATTCGGGAAGG
TGTGGCCATGCACGCCTTTAACGGTGAACTGTTCGTTCAGGCCACCTGGGATACCAGTTCGTCGCGGCTT
TTCCGGACACAGTTCCGGATGGTCAGCCCGAAGCGCATCAGCAACCCGAACAATACCGGCGACAGCCGGA
ACTGCCGTGCCGGTGTGCAGATTAATGACAGCGGTGCGGCGCTGGGATATTACGTCAGCGAGGACGGGTA
TCCTGGCTGGATGCCGCAGAAATGGACATGGATACCCCGTGAGTTACCCGGCGGGCGCGCTTGGCGTAAT
CATGGTCATAGCTGTTTCCTGTGTGAAATTGTTATCCGCTCACAATTCCACACAACATACGAGCCGGAAG
CATAAAGTGTAAAGCCTGGGGTGCCTAATGAGTGAGCTAACTCACATTAATTGCGTTGCGCTCACTGCCC
GCTTTCCAGTCGGGAAACCTGTCGTGCCAGCTGCATTAATGAATCGGCCAACGCGCGGGGAGAGGCGGTT
TGCGTATTGGGCGCTCTTCCGCTTCCTCGCTCACTGACTCGCTGCGCTCGGTCGTTCGGCTGCGGCGAGC
GGTATCAGCTCACTCAAAGGCGGTAATACGGTTATCCACAGAATCAGGGGATAACGCAGGAAAGAACATG
TGAGCAAAAGGCCAGCAAAAGGCCAGGAACCGTAAAAAGGCCGCGTTGCTGGCGTTTTTCCATAGGCTCC
GCCCCCCTGACGAGCATCACAAAAATCGACGCTCAAGTCAGAGGTGGCGAAACCCGACAGGACTATAAAG
ATACCAGGCGTTTCCCCCTGGAAGCTCCCTCGTGCGCTCTCCTGTTCCGACCCTGCCGCTTACCGGATAC
CTGTCCGCCTTTCTCCCTTCGGGAAGCGTGGCGCTTTCTCATAGCTCACGCTGTAGGTATCTCAGTTCGG
TGTAGGTCGTTCGCTCCAAGCTGGGCTGTGTGCACGAACCCCCCGTTCAGCCCGACCGCTGCGCCTTATC
CGGTAACTATCGTCTTGAGTCCAACCCGGTAAGACACGACTTATCGCCACTGGCAGCAGCCACTGGTAAC
AGGATTAGCAGAGCGAGGTATGTAGGCGGTGCTACAGAGTTCTTGAAGTGGTGGCCTAACTACGGCTACA
CTAGAAGAACAGTATTTGGTATCTGCGCTCTGCTGAAGCCAGTTACCTTCGGAAAAAGAGTTGGTAGCTC
TTGATCCGGCAAACAAACCACCGCTGGTAGCGGTGGTTTTTTTGTTTGCAAGCAGCAGATTACGCGCAGA
AAAAAAGGATCTCAA
